Addgene plasmid #47261: TAL3542
Depositing lab: Keith Joung. Depositing organization: Massachusetts General Hospital. Publication: Targeted gene disruption in somatic zebrafish cells using engineered TALENs. Sander JD, Cade L, Khayter C, Reyon D, Peterson RT, Joung JK, Yeh JR. Nat Biotechnol. 2011 Aug 5;29(8):697-8. doi: 10.1038/nbt.1934. PubMed 21822241.
Backbone
  Vector backbone: JDS78
  Backbone manufacturer: Addgene plasmid #32290
  Backbone size w/o insert (bp): 6447
  Vector type: Mammalian Expression ; T7
Growth in bacteria
  Bacterial resistance: Ampicillin, 100 μg/mL
  Growth temperature: 37°C
  Growth strain: XL1 Blue
  Copy number: High Copy
Gene/Insert
  Gene/Insert name: ZebrafishCommunity-slc17a9a-left (alt name: slc17a9a)
  Species: D. rerio (zebrafish)
  Insert size (bp): 1430
  Entrez Gene: slc17a9a (a.k.a. gb:dr724030, si:ch211-196c10.7)
  Promoter: CMV
  Tag / fusion protein: 3X Flag (N terminal on backbone); WT FOKI (C terminal on backbone)
  Cloning method: Restriction Enzyme; 5′ cloning site BsmBI (destroyed during cloning); 3′ cloning site BsmBI (destroyed during cloning)
  Sequencing primers: 5′ CMV-F; 3′ BGH-rev
Terms and licenses: Academic/Nonprofit Terms; Industry Terms: Not Available to Industry
Depositor comments: Target binding site: TCTCCATTGGTCACGGAT It is strongly recommended that users perform a diagnostic digest to verify this plasmid prior to use. For example, a double digest of the plasmid with BamHI and KpnI should result in two bands at 2.3kb and 5.8kb.
How to cite: TAL3542 was a gift from Keith Joung (Addgene plasmid # 47261 ; http://n2t.net/addgene:47261 ; RRID:Addgene_47261)
