[The description below was written by a language model from this plasmid's Addgene catalogue record.]
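Description:
TAL3542 is a TALEN expression plasmid built on the JDS78 backbone (about 6.4 kb without insert), encoding the "left" half of a nuclease pair directed against the zebrafish gene slc17a9a. It is a high-copy plasmid propagated in E. coli under ampicillin selection; the record does not include a feature table, so the origin of replication and other backbone elements are not itemised.

The insert, roughly 1.4 kb, is an engineered array of TAL effector repeats designed to recognise a specific 18-nucleotide site in slc17a9a; despite the gene name in the insert field, it is a DNA-binding domain targeting that locus rather than the zebrafish coding sequence itself. The array was placed into the backbone through BsmBI sites, which were destroyed during cloning, as is typical of type IIS assembly. This positions the repeats in frame between backbone-encoded parts: an N-terminal 3X Flag tag for detection and a C-terminal wild-type FokI nuclease domain. Because FokI cleaves only as a dimer, this left monomer is meant to be used with a matching right-side TALEN that binds the opposite strand nearby, so that the two nuclease domains meet over the spacer and introduce a double-strand break.

Expression is driven by a CMV promoter for mammalian cells, and the vector type also lists T7, which generally allows in vitro transcription of mRNA. The associated work concerns targeted gene disruption in somatic zebrafish cells with engineered TALENs, consistent with use of this construct to generate error-prone repair mutations at slc17a9a. The depositor advises checking plasmid integrity by diagnostic restriction digest, a sensible precaution for repeat-rich inserts.
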