>Addgene plasmid #47261 | TAL3542 | depositor partial sequence | sequence record 67348 | Insert sequence
ATGGACTACAAAGACCATGACGGTGATTATAAAGATCATGACATCGATTACAAGGATGACGATGACAAGA
TGGCCCCCAAGAAGAAGAGGAAGGTGGGCATTCACCGCGGGGTACCTATGGTGGACTTGAGGACACTCGG
TTATTCGCAACAGCAACAGGAGAAAATCAAGCCTAAGGTCAGGAGCACCGTCGCGCAACACCACGAGGCG
CTTGTGGGGCATGGCTTCACTCATGCGCATATTGTCGCGCTTTCACAGCACCCTGCGGCGCTTGGGACGG
TGGCTGTCAAATACCAAGATATGATTGCGGCCCTGCCCGAAGCCACGCACGAGGCAATTGTAGGGGTCGG
TAAACAGTGGTCGGGAGCGCGAGCACTTGAGGCGCTGCTGACTGTGGCGGGTGAGCTTAGGGGGCCTCCG
CTCCAGCTCGACACCGGGCAGCTGCTGAAGATCGCGAAGAGAGGGGGAGTAACAGCGGTAGAGGCAGTGC
ACGCCTGGCGCAATGCGCTCACCGGGGCCCCCTTGAACCTGACCCCAGACCAGGTAGTCGCAATCGCGTC
ACATGACGGGGGAAAGCAAGCCCTGGAAACCGTGCAAAGGTTGTTGCCGGTCCTTTGTCAAGACCACGGC
CTTACACCGGAGCAAGTCGTGGCCATTGCAAGCAATGGGGGTGGCAAACAGGCTCTTGAGACGGTTCAGA
GACTTCTCCCAGTTCTCTGTCAAGCCCACGGGCTGACTCCCGATCAAGTTGTAGCGATTGCGTCGCATGA
CGGAGGGAAACAAGCATTGGAGACTGTCCAACGGCTCCTTCCCGTGTTGTGTCAAGCCCACGGTTTGACG
CCTGCACAAGTGGTCGCCATCGCCAGCCATGATGGCGGTAAGCAGGCGCTGGAAACAGTACAGCGCCTGC
TGCCTGTACTGTGCCAGGATCATGGACTGACCCCAGACCAGGTAGTCGCAATCGCGTCGAACATTGGGGG
AAAGCAAGCCCTGGAAACCGTGCAAAGGTTGTTGCCGGTCCTTTGTCAAGACCACGGCCTTACACCGGAG
CAAGTCGTGGCCATTGCAAGCAATGGGGGTGGCAAACAGGCTCTTGAGACGGTTCAGAGACTTCTCCCAG
TTCTCTGTCAAGCCCACGGGCTGACTCCCGATCAAGTTGTAGCGATTGCGTCCAACGGTGGAGGGAAACA
AGCATTGGAGACTGTCCAACGGCTCCTTCCCGTGTTGTGTCAAGCCCACGGTTTGACGCCTGCACAAGTG
GTCGCCATCGCCAACAACAACGGCGGTAAGCAGGCGCTGGAAACAGTACAGCGCCTGCTGCCTGTACTGT
GCCAGGATCATGGACTGACCCCAGACCAGGTAGTCGCAATCGCGAACAATAATGGGGGAAAGCAAGCCCT
GGAAACCGTGCAAAGGTTGTTGCCGGTCCTTTGTCAAGACCACGGCCTTACACCGGAGCAAGTCGTGGCC
ATTGCAAGCAATGGGGGTGGCAAACAGGCTCTTGAGACGGTTCAGAGACTTCTCCCAGTTCTCTGTCAAG
CCCACGGGCTGACTCCCGATCAAGTTGTAGCGATTGCGTCGCATGACGGAGGGAAACAAGCATTGGAGAC
TGTCCAACGGCTCCTTCCCGTGTTGTGTCAAGCCCACGGTTTGACGCCTGCACAAGTGGTCGCCATCGCC
TCCAATATTGGCGGTAAGCAGGCGCTGGAAACAGTACAGCGCCTGCTGCCTGTACTGTGCCAGGATCATG
GACTGACCCCAGACCAGGTAGTCGCAATCGCGTCACATGACGGGGGAAAGCAAGCCCTGGAAACCGTGCA
AAGGTTGTTGCCGGTCCTTTGTCAAGACCACGGCCTTACACCGGAGCAAGTCGTGGCCATTGCAAATAAT
AACGGTGGCAAACAGGCTCTTGAGACGGTTCAGAGACTTCTCCCAGTTCTCTGTCAAGCCCACGGGCTGA
CTCCCGATCAAGTTGTAGCGATTGCGAATAACAATGGAGGGAAACAAGCATTGGAGACTGTCCAACGGCT
CCTTCCCGTGTTGTGTCAAGCCCACGGTTTGACGCCTGCACAAGTGGTCGCCATCGCCTCCAATATTGGC
GGTAAGCAGGCGCTGGAAACAGTACAGCGCCTGCTGCCTGTACTGTGCCAGGATCATGGACTGACACCCG
AACAGGTGGTCGCCATTGCTTCTAATGGGGGAGGACGGCCAGCCTTGGAG
