>Addgene plasmid #47261 | TAL3542 | addgene partial sequence | sequence record 69281 | JDS-TALEN-F 5'-TAGGGGTCGGTAAACAGTGG-3'
GCGGGTGAGCTTAGGGGGCCTCCGCTCCAGCTCGACACCGGGCAGCTGCTGAAGATCGCGAAGAGAGGGG
GAGTAACAGCGGTAGAGGCAGTGCACGCCTGGCGCAATGCGCTCACCGGGGCCCCCTTGAACCTGACCCC
AGACCAGGTAGTCGCAATCGCGTCACATGACGGGGGAAAGCAAGCCCTGGAAACCGTGCAAAGGTTGTTG
CCGGTCCTTTGTCAAGACCACGGCCTTACACCGGAGCAAGTCGTGGCCATTGCAAGCAATGGGGGTGGCA
AACAGGCTCTTGAGACGGTTCAGAGACTTCTCCCAGTTCTCTGTCAAGCCCACGGGCTGACTCCCGATCA
AGTTGTAGCGATTGCGTCGCATGACGGAGGGAAACAAGCATTGGAGACTGTCCAACGGCTCCTTCCCGTG
TTGTGTCAAGCCCACGGTTTGACGCCTGCACAAGTGGTCGCCATCGCCAGCCATGATGGCGGTAAGCAGG
CGCTGGAAACAGTACAGCGCCTGCTGCCTGTACTGTGCCAGGATCATGGACTGACCCCAGACCAGGTAGT
CGCAATCGCGTCGAACATTGGGGGAAAGCAAGCCCTGGAAACCGTGCAAAGGTTGTTGCCGGTCCTTTGT
CAAGACCACGGCCTTACACCGGAGCAAGTCGTGGCCATTGCAAGCAATGGGGGTGGCAAACAGGCTCTTG
AGACGGTTCAGAGACTTCTCCCAGTTCTCTGTCAAGCCCACGGGCTGACTCCCGATCAAGTTGTAGCGAT
TGCGTCCAACGGTGGAGGGAAACAAGCATTGGAGACTGTCCAACGGCTCCTTCCCGTGTTGTGTCAAGCC
CACGGTTTGACGC
